Addgene plasmid #196255: pTL-Bag4-gRNA4
Purpose: Plasmid for cloning the 4th CRISPR-Cas9 guide RNA of 4 guide RNAs
Depositing lab: Bing Yang. Depositing organization: University of Missouri at Columbia. Publication: Efficient CRISPR-Cas9 based cytosine base editors for phytopathogenic bacteria. Li C, Wang L, Cseke LJ, Vasconcelos F, Huguet-Tapia JC, Gassmann W, Pauwels L, White FF, Dong H, Yang B. Commun Biol. 2023 Jan 17;6(1):56. doi: 10.1038/s42003-023-04451-8. PubMed 36646768.
Backbone
  Vector backbone: pUC18
  Vector type: Bacterial Expression
Growth in bacteria
  Bacterial resistance: Tetracycline, 10 μg/mL
  Growth temperature: 37°C
  Growth strain: DH5alpha
  Copy number: High Copy
Gene/Insert
  Gene/Insert name: CRISPR-Cas9 guide RNA scaffold and multiple cloning site
  gRNA/shRNA sequence: no target sequence
  Promoter: J23119 promoter
  Cloning method: Restriction Enzyme; 5′ cloning site BsmBI (destroyed during cloning); 3′ cloning site BsmBI (destroyed during cloning)
  Sequencing primers: 5′ 5-TGGCCCGTGTCTCAAAATCTCTG-3; 3′ 5'-ATCTTTTCTACGGGGTCTGACG-3
Terms and licenses: Academic/Nonprofit Terms; Industry Terms: Not Available to Industry
How to cite: pTL-Bag4-gRNA4 was a gift from Bing Yang (Addgene plasmid # 196255 ; http://n2t.net/addgene:196255 ; RRID:Addgene_196255)
