[The description below was written by a language model from this plasmid's Addgene catalogue record and pLannotate feature annotations shown in this document.]
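Description:
pTL-Bag4-gRNA4 is a small (about 3.1 kb) high-copy bacterial plasmid built on a pUC18-type backbone that serves as an intermediate cloning module for CRISPR-Cas9 guide RNAs. It replicates in E. coli through the ColE1/pUC origin and is selected with tetracycline, conferred by a full-length TcR efflux gene driven by its native tet promoter. The annotation also picks up short fragments of lacI, an RSF origin and KanR, a T7 promoter, and rrnB T1 and T2 terminators. The fragments appear to be non-functional remnants of earlier construction steps rather than working parts.

The payload is an empty guide RNA expression cassette: the strong constitutive synthetic J23119 promoter sits upstream of a Cas9 guide RNA scaffold and a multiple cloning site, with no target spacer present. The scaffold itself is listed in the catalogue entry but was not called as a separate feature in the automated annotation. A user-designed spacer is inserted between two BsmBI sites. Because BsmBI is a type IIS enzyme that cuts outside its recognition sequence, both sites are lost on insertion, leaving the spacer joined directly to the scaffold.

As stated in the record, this plasmid is designated for the fourth guide in a set of four, implying a series of sibling modules whose loaded cassettes are later combined for multiplexed targeting. The record does not describe the assembly scheme or the destination vector. The associated work concerns Cas9-based cytosine base editors for plant-pathogenic bacteria, so the cassette is presumably intended to supply guides to such editors, but no Cas9 or deaminase is encoded here.
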