Features (pLannotate 1.2.2; 11 found; start..end, strand, type, name):
      1..54      -  CDS            lacI (fragment): lac repressor; lacI; The lac repressor binds to the lac operator to inhibit transcription in E. coli. This inhibition can be relieved by adding lactose or isopropyl-β-D-thiogalactopyranoside (IPTG).
     56..180     -  rep_origin     RSF ori (fragment): Plasmids containing the RSF 1030 origin of replication can be propagated in E. coli cells that contain additional plasmids with compatible origins.
    196..224     +  promoter       tet promoter: E. coli promoter for tetracycline efflux protein gene
    272..1462    +  CDS            TcR: tetracycline efflux protein; tet; confers resistance to tetracycline
   1560..1634    +  CDS            KanR (fragment): aminoglycoside phosphotransferase; aphA-3; confers resistance to kanamycin
   1637..1655    -  promoter       T7 promoter: promoter for bacteriophage T7 RNA polymerase
   1768..1802    +  promoter       J23119 promoter: bacterial promoter (Registry of Standard Biological Parts BBa J23119)
   1985..2573    +  rep_origin     ori: high-copy-number ColE1/pMB1/pBR322/pUC origin of replication
   2756..2848    +  CDS            lacI (fragment): lac repressor; lacI; The lac repressor binds to the lac operator to inhibit transcription in E. coli. This inhibition can be relieved by adding lactose or isopropyl-β-D-thiogalactopyranoside (IPTG).
   2903..2930    -  terminator     rrnB T2 terminator: transcription terminator T2 from the E. coli rrnB gene
   3062..3105    +  terminator     rrnB T1 terminator: Escherichia coli rrnB; transcription terminator T1 from the E. coli rrnB gene
>Addgene plasmid #196255 | pTL-Bag4-gRNA4 | addgene full sequence | sequence record 385931 | Addgene NGS Result
CTGCATTAATGAATCGGCCAACGCGCGGGGAGAGGCGGTTTGCGTATTGGGCGCTCTTCCGCTTCCTCGC
TCACTGACTCGCTGCGCTCGGTCGTTCGGCTGCGGCGAGCGGTATCAGCTCACTCAAAGGCGGTAATACG
GTTATCCACAGAATCAGGGGATAACGCAGGAAAGAACATGAATTAATTCTCATGTTTGACAGCTTATCAT
CGATTAGCTTTAATGCGGTAGTTTATCACAGTTAAATTGCTAACGCAGTCAGGCACCGTGTATGAAATCT
AACAATGCGCTCATCGTCATCCTCGGCACCGTCACCCTGGATGCTGTAGGCATAGGCTTGGTTATGCCGG
TACTGCCGGGCCTCTTGCGGGATATCGTCCATTCCGACAGCATCGCCAGTCACTATGGCGTGCTGCTAGC
GCTATATGCGTTGATGCAATTTCTATGCGCACCCGTTCTCGGAGCACTGTCCGACCGCTTTGGCCGCCGC
CCAGTCCTGCTCGCTTCGCTACTTGGAGCCACTATCGACTACGCGATCATGGCGACCACACCCGTCCTGT
GGATTCTCTACGCCGGACGCATCGTGGCCGGCATCACCGGCGCCACAGGTGCGGTTGCTGGCGCCTATAT
CGCCGACATCACCGATGGGGAAGATCGGGCTCGCCACTTCGGGCTCATGAGCGCTTGTTTCGGCGTGGGT
ATGGTGGCAGGCCCCGTGGCCGGGGGACTGTTGGGCGCCATCTCCTTACATGCACCATTCCTTGCGGCGG
CGGTGCTCAACGGCCTCAACCTACTACTGGGCTGCTTCCTAATGCAGGAGTCGCATAAGGGAGAGCGCCG
ACCCATGCCCTTGAGAGCCTTCAACCCAGTCAGCTCCTTCCGGTGGGCGCGGGGCATGACTATCGTCGCC
GCACTTATGACTGTCTTCTTTATCATGCAACTCGTAGGACAGGTGCCGGCAGCGCTCTGGGTCATTTTCG
GCGAGGACCGCTTTCGCTGGAGCGCGACGATGATCGGCCTGTCGCTTGCGGTATTCGGAATCTTGCACGC
CCTCGCTCAAGCCTTCGTCACTGGTCCCGCCACCAAACGTTTCGGCGAGAAGCAGGCCATTATCGCCGGC
ATGGCGGCCGACGCGCTGGGCTACGTCTTGCTGGCGTTCGCGACGCGAGGCTGGATGGCCTTCCCCATTA
TGATTCTTCTCGCTTCCGGCGGCATCGGGATGCCCGCGTTGCAGGCCATGCTGTCCAGGCAGGTAGATGA
CGACCATCAGGGACAGCTTCAAGGATCGCTCGCGGCTCTTACCAGCCTAACTTCGATCATTGGACCGCTG
ATCGTCACGGCGATTTATGCCGCCTCGGCGAGCACATGGAACGGGTTGGCATGGATTGTAGGCGCCGCCC
TATACCTTGTCTGCCTCCCCGCGTTGCGTCGCGGTGCATGGAGCCGGGCCACCTCGACCTGAATGGAAGC
CGGCGGCACCTCGCTAACGGATTCACCACTCCAAGAATTGGAGCCAATCAATTCTTGCGGAGAACTGTGA
ATGCGCAAACCAACCCTTGATCGGGGAAGAACAGTATGTCGAGCTATTTTTTGACTTACTGGGGATCAAG
CCTGATTGGGAGAAAATAAAATATCCCCTATAGTGAGTCGTATTACATGGTCATAGCTGTTTCCTGGCAG
CTCTGGCCCGTGTCTCAAAATCTCTGATGTTACATTGCACAAGATAAAAATATATCATCATGCCTCCTCT
AGAATGGGTCTCTGACTTTGACAGCTAGCTCAGTCCTAGGTATAATGCTAGCGGAGACGAAGCTTGAAGA
CCGTCGACCTGCAGACTGGCTGTGTATAAGGGAGCCTGACATTTATATTCCCCCGTCTCGGTTTGGAGAC
CATGCTCGAGCCACCCATGACCAAAATCCCTTAACGTGAGTTACGCGTCGTTCCACTGAGCGTCAGACCC
CGTAGAAAAGATCAAAGGATCTTCTTGAGATCCTTTTTTTCTGCGCGTAATCTGCTGCTTGCAAACAAAA
AAACCACCGCTACCAGCGGTGGTTTGTTTGCCGGATCAAGAGCTACCAACTCTTTTTCCGAAGGTAACTG
GCTTCAGCAGAGCGCAGATACCAAATACTGTTCTTCTAGTGTAGCCGTAGTTAGGCCACCACTTCAAGAA
CTCTGTAGCACCGCCTACATACCTCGCTCTGCTAATCCTGTTACCAGTGGCTGCTGCCAGTGGCGATAAG
TCGTGTCTTACCGGGTTGGACTCAAGACGATAGTTACCGGATAAGGCGCAGCGGTCGGGCTGAACGGGGG
GTTCGTGCACACAGCCCAGCTTGGAGCGAACGACCTACACCGAACTGAGATACCTACAGCGTGAGCTATG
AGAAAGCGCCACGCTTCCCGAAGGGAGAAAGGCGGACAGGTATCCGGTAAGCGGCAGGGTCGGAACAGGA
GAGCGCACGAGGGAGCTTCCAGGGGGAAACGCCTGGTATCTTTATAGTCCTGTCGGGTTTCGCCACCTCT
GACTTGAGCGTCGATTTTTGTGATGCTCGTCAGGGGGGCGGAGCCTATGGAAAAACGCCAGCAACGCGGC
CTTTTTACGGTTCCTGGCCTTTTGCTGGCCTTTTGCTCACATGTTCTTTCCTGCGTTATCCCCTGATTCT
GTGGATAACCGTATTACCGCCTTTGAGTGAGCTGATACCGCTCGCCGCAGCCGAACGACCGAGCGCAGCG
AGTCAGTGAGCGAGGAAGCGGAAGAGCGCCCAATACGCAAACCGCCTCTCCCCGCGCGTTGGCCGATTCA
TTAATGCAGCTGGCACGACAGGTTTCCCGACTGGAAAGCGGGCAGTGAGCGCAACGCAATTAATACGCGT
ACCGCTAGCCAGGAAGAGTTTGTAGAAACGCAAAAAGGCCATCCGTCAGGATGGCCTTCTGCTTAGTTTG
ATGCCTGGCAGTTTATGGCGGGCGTCCTGCCCGCCACCCTCCGGGCCGTTGCTTCACAACGTTCAAATCC
GCTCCCGGCGGATTTGTCCTACTCAGGAGAGCGTTCACCGACAAACAACAGATAAAACGAAAGGCCCAGT
CTTCCGACTGAGCCTTTCGTTTTATTTGATGCCTGGCAGTTCCCTACTCTCGCGTT
